Addgene plasmid #186896: pTetOne-human cGAS-HA
Purpose: Doxycycline-dependent expression of human cGAS gene in mammalian cells by retroviral transduction
Depositing lab: Jonathan Kagan. Depositing organization: Boston Children's Hospital. Publication: Species-specific self-DNA detection mechanisms by mammalian cyclic GMP-AMP synthases. Mosallanejad K, Kennedy SN, Bahleda KM, Slavik KM, Zhou W, Govande AA, Hancks DC, Kranzusch PJ, Kagan JC. Sci Immunol. 2023 Jan 20;8(79):eabp9765. doi: 10.1126/sciimmunol.abp9765. Epub 2023 Jan 20. PubMed 36662885.
Backbone
  Vector backbone: pRetroX-TetOne-Puro Vector
  Backbone manufacturer: Takara Bio
  Backbone size w/o insert (bp): 8508
  Vector type: Retroviral
  Selectable markers: Puromycin
Growth in bacteria
  Bacterial resistance: Ampicillin, 100 μg/mL
  Growth temperature: 37°C
  Growth strain: NEB Stable
  Copy number: High Copy
Gene/Insert
  Gene/Insert name: Human cGAS with C-terminal HA tag (alt name: cGAS)
  Species: H. sapiens (human)
  Insert size (bp): 1602
  Entrez Gene: Adamts1 (a.k.a. ADAM-TS1, ADAMTS, ADAMTS-1, C3-C5, METH-1, METH1)
  Promoter: TRE3G
  Tag / fusion protein: HA (N terminal on insert)
  Cloning method: Ligation Independent Cloning
  Sequencing primers: 5′ TTGAGTAAACTTCAATTCCACAACA; 3′ CCCGTCATTGGCTGTCCAGCT
Terms and licenses: Academic/Nonprofit Terms; Industry Terms: Not Available to Industry
Depositor comments: Contains Kozak sequence (gccacc) before start codon. Please visit https://www.biorxiv.org/content/10.1101/2022.03.09.483681v2 for bioRxiv preprint.
How to cite: pTetOne-human cGAS-HA was a gift from Jonathan Kagan (Addgene plasmid # 186896 ; http://n2t.net/addgene:186896 ; RRID:Addgene_186896)
