[The description below was written by a language model from this plasmid's Addgene catalogue record and pLannotate feature annotations shown in this document.]
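Description:
pTetOne-human cGAS-HA is a Moloney murine leukemia virus-based retroviral vector built on the pRetroX-TetOne-Puro backbone, designed for doxycycline-inducible expression of human cGAS in mammalian cells after retroviral transduction. It is propagated in E. coli as a high-copy plasmid through a ColE1/pUC-type origin with ampicillin resistance (AmpR). Transduced mammalian cells are selected with puromycin, with the puromycin N-acetyltransferase gene driven by the SV40 enhancer/early promoter and followed by a WPRE.

This is an all-in-one Tet system. The human PGK promoter constitutively drives the Tet-On 3G transactivator, and the divergently oriented TRE3GS promoter controls the insert, so transcription is switched on only when doxycycline allows the transactivator to bind the tet operators. The insert is the full human cGAS coding sequence preceded by a Kozak sequence, with an HA epitope immediately downstream and an SV40 poly(A) signal. The feature table and insert name both place the tag at the C terminus, although the catalogue tag field lists it as N-terminal. The Entrez gene link in the record (Adamts1) also does not match the insert, which is annotated as human CGAS.

The viral elements include a CMV enhancer/promoter fused to LTR sequence for producing genomic RNA in packaging cells, the MMLV packaging signal with truncated gag and pol splice acceptor regions, and a self-inactivating ΔU3 3' LTR. The sequenced record (about 11 kb) is somewhat larger than backbone plus insert, and shows a second partial PuroR, LTR fragments and a second SV40 poly(A), which the record does not explain. The construct was deposited with work comparing self-DNA detection by mammalian cGAS enzymes, where it supports controlled, tag-detectable cGAS expression.
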