Features (pLannotate 1.2.2; 35 found; start..end, strand, type, name):
    281..1027    -  CDS            Tet-On® 3G: modified rtTA protein that binds tightly to promoters containing the tet operator in the presence of doxycycline
   1046..1556    -  promoter       hPGK promoter: human phosphoglycerate kinase 1 promoter
   1573..1940    +  promoter       TRE3GS promoter: 3rd-generation Tet-responsive promoter that can be activated by binding of Tet-On® 3G, modified to eliminate binding sites for endogenous mammalian transcription factors
   1953..3518    +  CDS            CGAS: CGAS_HUMAN - Also known as C6orf150 From Homo sapiens (Human).
   3519..3546    +  CDS            3xHA (fragment): three tandem HA epitope tags
   3729..3863    -  polyA_signal   SV40 poly(A) signal: SV40 polyadenylation signal
   3886..3969    -  CDS            large T antigen (fragment): large T antigen from SV40 (simian virus 40)
   3968..4339    -  misc_feature   pol region: Moloney murine leukemia virus (MMLV) pol region containing the splice acceptor site
   4349..4758    -  CDS            gag (truncated) (fragment): truncated Moloney murine leukemia virus (MMLV) gag gene lacking the start codon
   4848..4936    -  misc_feature   MESV Ψ (fragment): packaging signal of murine embryonic stem cell virus
   4988..5187    -  misc_feature   MMLV Ψ: packaging signal of Moloney murine leukemia virus (MMLV)
   5250..5445    -  LTR            3' LTR (ΔU3) (fragment): self-inactivating 3' long terminal repeat (LTR) from Moloney murine leukemia virus
   5453..5617    -  promoter       CMV promoter (fragment): human cytomegalovirus (CMV) immediate early promoter
   5618..5997    -  enhancer       CMV enhancer: human cytomegalovirus immediate early enhancer
   6194..6216    -  protein_bind   lac operator (fragment): The lac repressor binds to the lac operator to inhibit transcription in E. coli. This inhibition can be relieved by adding lactose or isopropyl-β-D-thiogalactopyranoside (IPTG). lac repressor encoded by lacI
   6220..6250    -  promoter       lac promoter: promoter for the E. coli lac operon
   6265..6286    -  protein_bind   CAP binding site: CAP binding activates transcription in the presence of cAMP. E. coli catabolite activator protein
   6299..6391    -  CDS            lacI (fragment): lac repressor; lacI; The lac repressor binds to the lac operator to inhibit transcription in E. coli. This inhibition can be relieved by adding lactose or isopropyl-β-D-thiogalactopyranoside (IPTG).
   6574..7162    -  rep_origin     ori: high-copy-number ColE1/pMB1/pBR322/pUC origin of replication
   7333..8193    -  CDS            AmpR: β-lactamase; bla; confers resistance to ampicillin, carbenicillin, and related antibiotics
   8194..8298    -  promoter       AmpR promoter: bla
   8393..8428    +  CDS            rop (fragment): Rop protein, which maintains plasmids at low copy number; rop
   8530..8629    +  misc_feature   bom (fragment): basis of mobility region from pBR322
   8635..8792    -  CDS            lacZα (fragment): LacZα fragment of β-galactosidase; lacZ fragment
   8811..8932    -  polyA_signal   SV40 poly(A) signal: SV40 polyadenylation signal
   8955..9038    -  CDS            large T antigen (fragment): large T antigen from SV40 (simian virus 40)
   9047..9112    -  CDS            dmpM (fragment): DMPM_STRAD - Protein inferred from homology: Swiss-Prot protein existence level 3. From Streptomyces alboniger.
   9162..9550    -  CDS            PuroR (fragment): puromycin N-acetyltransferase; pac from Streptomyces alboniger; confers resistance to puromycin
   9551..9569    +  misc_feature   bom (fragment): basis of mobility region from pBR322
   9575..9787    -  LTR            3' LTR (ΔU3) (fragment): self-inactivating 3' long terminal repeat (LTR) from Moloney murine leukemia virus
   9784..9821    -  LTR            3' LTR (ΔU3) (fragment): self-inactivating 3' long terminal repeat (LTR) from Moloney murine leukemia virus
   9863..9935    -  CDS            env (fragment): murine leukemia virus gPr80 envelope polyprotein precursor; env; proteolytically cleaved into gp70SU and p15TM subunits
   9952..10355   -  misc_feature   WPRE: woodchuck hepatitis virus posttranscriptional regulatory element
  10372..10971   -  CDS            PuroR: puromycin N-acetyltransferase; pac from Streptomyces alboniger; confers resistance to puromycin
  10980..263     -  promoter       SV40 promoter (across the origin): SV40 enhancer and early promoter
>Addgene plasmid #186896 | pTetOne-human cGAS-HA | addgene full sequence | sequence record 366532 | Addgene NGS Result
GCCTCGGCCTCTGCATAAATAAAAAAAATTAGTCAGCCATGGGGCGGAGAATGGGCGGAACTGGGCGGAG
TTAGGGGCGGGATGGGCGGAGTTAGGGGCGGGACTATGGTTGCTGACTAATTGAGATGCATGCTTTGCAT
ACTTCTGCCTGCTGGGGAGCCTGGGGACTTTCCACACCTGGTTGCTGACTAATTGAGATGCATGCTTTGC
ATACTTCTGCCTGCTGGGGAGCCTGGGGACTTTCCACACCCTAACTGACACACATTCAATTCTTACTTAG
TTACCCGGGGAGCATGTCAAGGTCAAAATCGTCAAGAGCGTCAGCAGGCAGCATATCAAGGTCAAAGTCG
TCAAGGGCATCGGCTGGGAGCATGTCTAAGTCAAAATCGTCAAGGGCGTCGGTCGGCCCGCCGCTTTCGC
ACTTTAGCTGTTTCTCCAGGCCACATATGATTAGTTCCAGGCCGAAAAGGAAGGCAGGTTCGGCTCCCTG
CCGGTCGAACAGCTCAATTGCTTGTTTCAGAAGTGGGGGCATAGAATCGGTGGTAGGTGTCTCTCTTTCC
TCTTTTGCTACTTGATGCTCCTGTTCCTCCAATACGCAGCCCAGTGTAAAGTGGCCCACGGCGGACAGAG
CGTACAGTGCGTTCTCCAGGGAGAAGCCTTGCTGACACAGGAACGCGAGCTGATTTTCCAGGGTTTCGTA
CTGTTTCTCTGTTGGGCGGGTGCCGAGATGCACTTTAGCCCCGTCGCGATGTGAGAGGAGAGCACAGCGG
TATGACTTGGCGTTGTTCCGCAGAAAGTCTTGCCATGACTCGCCTTCCAGGGGGCAGGAGTGGGTATGAT
GCCTGTCCAGCATCTCGATTGGCAGGGCATCGAGCAGGGCCCGCTTGTTCTTCACGTGCCAGTACAGGGT
AGGCTGCTCAACTCCCAGCTTTTGAGCGAGTTTCCTTGTCGTCAGGCCTTCGATACCGACTCCATTGAGT
AATTCCAGAGCAGAGTTTATGACTTTGCTCTTGTCCAGTCTAGACATGGTAATTCGATGATCCCCCTGGG
GAGAGAGGTCGGTGATTCGGTCAACGAGGGAGCCGACTGCCGACGTGCGCTCCGGAGGCTTGCAGAATGC
GGAACACCGCGCGGGCAGGAACAGGGCCCACACTACCGCCCCACACCCCGCCTCCCGCACCGCCCCTTCC
CGGCCGCTGCTCTCGGCGCGCCCTGCTGAGCAGCCGCTATTGGCCACAGCCCATCGCGGTCGGCGCGCTG
CCATTGCTCCCTGGCGCTGTCCGTCTGCGAGGGTACTAGTGAGACGTGCGGCTTCCGTTTGTCACGTCCG
GCACGCCGCGAACCGCAAGGAACCTTCCCGACTTAGGGGCGGAGCAGGAAGCGTCGCCGGGGGGCCCACA
AGGGTAGCGGCGAAGATCCGGGTGACGCTGCGAACGGACGTGAAGAATGTGCGAGACCCAGGGTCGGCGC
CGCTGCGTTTCCCGGAACCACGCCCAGAGCAGCCGCGTCCCTGCGCAAACCCAGGGCTGCCTTGGAAAAG
GCGCAACCCCAACCCCGTGGAATTATCACCTCGAGTTTACTCCCTATCAGTGATAGAGAACGTATGAAGA
GTTTACTCCCTATCAGTGATAGAGAACGTATGCAGACTTTACTCCCTATCAGTGATAGAGAACGTATAAG
GAGTTTACTCCCTATCAGTGATAGAGAACGTATGACCAGTTTACTCCCTATCAGTGATAGAGAACGTATC
TACAGTTTACTCCCTATCAGTGATAGAGAACGTATATCCAGTTTACTCCCTATCAGTGATAGAGAACGTA
TAAGCTTTGCTTATGTAAACCAGGGCGCCTATAAAAGAGTGCTGATTTTTTGAGTAAACTTCAATTCCAC
AACACTTTTGTCTTATACCAACTTTCCGTACCACTTCCTACCCTCGTAAAGAATTCGCCACCATGCAGCC
TTGGCACGGAAAGGCCATGCAGAGAGCTTCCGAGGCCGGAGCCACTGCCCCCAAGGCTTCCGCACGGAAT
GCCAGGGGCGCCCCGATGGATCCCACCGAGTCTCCGGCTGCCCCCGAGGCCGCCCTGCCTAAGGCGGGAA
AGTTCGGCCCCGCCAGGAAGTCGGGATCCCGGCAGAAAAAGAGCGCCCCGGACACCCAGGAGAGGCCGCC
CGTCCGCGCAACTGGGGCCCGCGCCAAAAAGGCCCCTCAGCGCGCCCAGGACACGCAGCCGTCTGACGCC
ACCAGCGCCCCTGGGGCAGAGGGGCTGGAGCCTCCTGCGGCTCGGGAGCCGGCTCTTTCCAGGGCTGGTT
CTTGCCGCCAGAGGGGCGCGCGCTGCTCCACGAAGCCAAGACCTCCGCCCGGGCCCTGGGACGTGCCCAG
CCCCGGCCTGCCGGTCTCGGCCCCCATTCTCGTACGGAGGGATGCGGCGCCTGGGGCCTCGAAGCTCCGG
GCGGTTTTGGAGAAGTTGAAGCTCAGCCGCGATGATATCTCCACGGCGGCGGGGATGGTGAAAGGGGTTG
TGGACCACCTGCTGCTCAGACTGAAGTGCGACTCCGCGTTCAGAGGCGTCGGGCTGCTGAACACCGGGAG
CTACTATGAGCACGTGAAGATTTCTGCACCTAATGAATTTGATGTCATGTTTAAACTGGAAGTCCCCAGA
ATTCAACTAGAAGAATATTCCAACACTCGTGCATATTACTTTGTGAAATTTAAAAGAAATCCGAAAGAAA
ATCCTCTGAGTCAGTTTTTAGAAGGTGAAATATTATCAGCTTCTAAGATGCTGTCAAAGTTTAGGAAAAT
CATTAAGGAAGAAATTAACGACATTAAAGATACAGATGTCATCATGAAGAGGAAAAGAGGAGGGAGCCCT
GCTGTAACACTTCTTATTAGTGAAAAAATATCTGTGGATATAACCCTGGCTTTGGAATCAAAAAGTAGCT
GGCCTGCTAGCACCCAAGAAGGCCTGCGCATTCAAAACTGGCTTTCAGCAAAAGTTAGGAAGCAACTACG
ACTAAAGCCATTTTACCTTGTACCCAAGCATGCAAAGGAAGGAAATGGTTTCCAAGAAGAAACATGGCGG
CTATCCTTCTCTCACATCGAAAAGGAAATTTTGAACAATCATGGAAAATCTAAAACGTGCTGTGAAAACA
AAGAAGAGAAATGTTGCAGGAAAGATTGTTTAAAACTAATGAAATACCTTTTAGAACAGCTGAAAGAAAG
GTTTAAAGACAAAAAACATCTGGATAAATTCTCTTCTTATCATGTGAAAACTGCCTTCTTTCACGTATGT
ACCCAGAACCCTCAAGACAGTCAGTGGGACCGCAAAGACCTGGGCCTCTGCTTTGATAACTGCGTGACAT
ACTTTCTTCAGTGCCTCAGGACAGAAAAACTTGAGAATTATTTTATTCCTGAATTCAATCTATTCTCTAG
CAACTTAATTGACAAAAGAAGTAAAGAATTTCTGACAAAGCAAATTGAATATGAAAGAAACAATGAGTTT
CCAGTTTTTGATGAATTTTACCCATACGATGTTCCAGATTACGCTTGAGGATCCAGACCACCTCCCCTGC
GAGCTAAGCTGGACAGCCAATGACGGGTAAGAGAGTGACATTTTTCACTAACCTAAGACAGGAGGGCCGT
CAGAGCTACTGCCTAATCCAAAGACGGGTAAAAGTGATAAAAATGTATCACTCCAACCTAAGACAGGCGC
AGCTTCCGAGGGATTTGAGATCCAGACATGATAAGATACATTGATGAGTTTGGACAAACCAAAACTAGAA
TGCAGTGAAAAAAATGCCTTATTTGTGAAATTTGTGATGCTATTGCCTTATTTGTAACCATTATAAGCTG
CAATAAACAAGTTAACAACAACAATTGCATTCATTTTATGTTTCAGGTTCAGGGGGAGGTGTGGGAGGTT
TTTTAAAGCAAGTAAAACCTCTACAAATGTGGTATGGCTGATTATGATCTAGAGGATGGTCCACCCCCGG
GGTCGGCAGCCTTCACGTGGGCGGCGTGTATCCAAGCTGCGATGCCGTCTACTTTGAGGGCGGTGGGGGT
GGTCAGCAGGACTGTGTAAGGTCCTTTCCAGCGAGGTTCTAGGTTCTTAGTCTGGTGTCGGCGGACCCAC
ACTGTGTCGCCGACTCGGTAAGGGTGAGGTACCACCGGTCGGTCCAGTTGTTCTTGGTAGGCTGCCGCCA
GAGGTCTCCAGACTTCGTGCTGGACTAAGTAGAGAGCCTGTAAGTGAGCTTGGAGAGAGGGGCTGTTAGT
AACTCTTGTCATGTCAGGGTCAGGGAAGTTTACAAGGGGCGGGGGTGCCCCATATAGGATCTCATATGGC
CATATGGGGGCGCCTAGAGAAGGAGTGAGGGCTGGATAAAGGGAGGATCGAGGCGGGGTCGAACGAGGAG
GTTCAAGGGGGAGAGACGGGGCGGATGGAGGAAGAGGAGGCGGAGGCTTAGGGTGTACAAAGGGCTTGAC
CCAGGGAGGGGGGTCAAAAGCCAAGGCTTCCCAGGTCACGATGTAGGGGACCTGGTCTGGGTGTCCATGC
GGGCCAGGTGAAAAGACCTTGATCTTAACCTGGGTGATGAGGTCTCGGTTAAAGGTGCCGTCTCGCGGCC
ATCCGACGTTAAAGGTTGGCCATTCTGCAGAGCAGAAGGTAACCCAACGTCTCTTCTTGACATCTACCGA
CTGGTTGTGAGCGATCCGCTCGACATCTTTCCAGTGACCTAAGGTCAAACTTAAGGGAGTGGTAACAGGC
TAGCCCGGGCCCTCATTTTCAGACAAATACAGAAACACAGTCAGACAGAGACAACACAGAACGATGCTGC
AGCAGACAAGACGCGCGGCGCGGCTTCGGTCCCAAACCGAAAGCAAAAATTCAGACGGAGGCGGGAACTG
TTTTAGGTTCTCGTCTCCTACCAGAACCACATATCCCTCCTCTAAGGGGGGTGCACCAAAGAGTCCTAAA
CGATCGGGATTTTAGGACTCAGGTCGGGCCACAAAAACGGCCCCCGAAGTCCCTGGGACGTCTCCCAGGG
TTGCGGCCGGGTGTTCCGAACTCGTCAGTTCCACCACGGGTCCGCCAGATACAGAGCTAGTTAGCTAACT
AGTACCGACGCAGGCGCATAAAATCAGTCATAGACACTAGACAATCGGACAGACACAGATAAGTTGCTGG
CCAGCTTACCTCCCGGTGGTGGGTCGGTGGTCCCTGGGCAGGGGTCTCCCGATCCCGGACGAGCCCCCAA
ATGAAAGACCCCCGCTGACGGGTAGTCAATCACTCAGAGGAGACCCTCCCAAGGAACAGCGAGACCACAA
GTCGGATGCAACTGCAAGAGGGTTTATTGGATACACGGGTACCCGGGCGACTCAGTCAATCGGAGGACTG
GCGCCCCGAGTGAGGGGTTGTGGGCTCTTTTATAGAGCTCGGGGAGCAGAAGCGCTCTAGATGCCCATTT
GCGTCAATGGGGCGGAGTTGTTACGACATTTTGGAAAGTCCCGTTGATTTTGGTGCCAAAACAAACTCCC
ATTGACGTCAATGGGGTGGAGACTTGGAAATCCCCGTGAGTCAAACCGCTATCCACGCCCATTGATGTAC
TGCCAAAACCGCATCACCATGGTAATAGCGATGACTAATACGTAGATGTACTGCCAAGTAGGAAAGTCCC
ATAAGGTCATGTACTGGGCATAATGCCAGGCGGGCCATTTACCGTCATTGACGTCAATAGGGGGCGTACT
TGGCATATGATACACTTGATGTACTGCCAAGTGGGCAGTTTACCGTAAATACTCCACCCATTGACGTCAA
TGGAAAGTCCCTATTGGCGTTACTATGGGAACATACGTCATTATTGACGTCAATGGGCGGGGGTCGTTGG
GCGGTCAGCCAGGCGGGCCATTTACCGTAAGTTATGTAACGCGGAACTCCATATATGGGCTATGAACTAA
TGACCCCGTAATTGATTACTATTAATAACTAGTCAATAATCAATGTCAACATGGCGGTAATGTTGGACAT
GAGCCAATATAAATGTACATATTATGATATGGATACAACGTATGCAATGGGCCAAGCTCCTAGGGCATAG
AACAAGTCAAATGCTTTATATATTTGAGTTTGGGATGTATTAGGAAACTCCTAAGAGCAAAGCTAGCTTG
GCGTAATCATGGTCATAGCTGTTTCCTGTGTGAAATTGTTATCCGCTCACAATTCCACACAACATACGAG
CCGGAAGCATAAAGTGTAAAGCCTGGGGTGCCTAATGAGTGAGCTAACTCACATTAATTGCGTTGCGCTC
ACTGCCCGCTTTCCAGTCGGGAAACCTGTCGTGCCAGCTGCATTAATGAATCGGCCAACGCGCGGGGAGA
GGCGGTTTGCGTATTGGGCGCTCTTCCGCTTCCTCGCTCACTGACTCGCTGCGCTCGGTCGTTCGGCTGC
GGCGAGCGGTATCAGCTCACTCAAAGGCGGTAATACGGTTATCCACAGAATCAGGGGATAACGCAGGAAA
GAACATGTGAGCAAAAGGCCAGCAAAAGGCCAGGAACCGTAAAAAGGCCGCGTTGCTGGCGTTTTTCCAT
AGGCTCCGCCCCCCTGACGAGCATCACAAAAATCGACGCTCAAGTCAGAGGTGGCGAAACCCGACAGGAC
TATAAAGATACCAGGCGTTTCCCCCTGGAAGCTCCCTCGTGCGCTCTCCTGTTCCGACCCTGCCGCTTAC
CGGATACCTGTCCGCCTTTCTCCCTTCGGGAAGCGTGGCGCTTTCTCATAGCTCACGCTGTAGGTATCTC
AGTTCGGTGTAGGTCGTTCGCTCCAAGCTGGGCTGTGTGCACGAACCCCCCGTTCAGCCCGACCGCTGCG
CCTTATCCGGTAACTATCGTCTTGAGTCCAACCCGGTAAGACACGACTTATCGCCACTGGCAGCAGCCAC
TGGTAACAGGATTAGCAGAGCGAGGTATGTAGGCGGTGCTACAGAGTTCTTGAAGTGGTGGCCTAACTAC
GGCTACACTAGAAGAACAGTATTTGGTATCTGCGCTCTGCTGAAGCCAGTTACCTTCGGAAAAAGAGTTG
GTAGCTCTTGATCCGGCAAACAAACCACCGCTGGTAGCGGTGGTTTTTTTGTTTGCAAGCAGCAGATTAC
GCGCAGAAAAAAAGGATCTCAAGAAGATCCTTTGATCTTTTCTACGGGGTCTGACGCTCAGTGGAACGAA
AACTCACGTTAAGGGATTTTGGTCATGAGATTATCAAAAAGGATCTTCACCTAGATCCTTTTAAATTAAA
AATGAAGTTTTAAATCAATCTAAAGTATATATGAGTAAACTTGGTCTGACAGTTACCAATGCTTAATCAG
TGAGGCACCTATCTCAGCGATCTGTCTATTTCGTTCATCCATAGTTGCCTGACTCCCCGTCGTGTAGATA
ACTACGATACGGGAGGGCTTACCATCTGGCCCCAGTGCTGCAATGATACCGCGAGACCCACGCTCACCGG
CTCCAGATTTATCAGCAATAAACCAGCCAGCCGGAAGGGCCGAGCGCAGAAGTGGTCCTGCAACTTTATC
CGCCTCCATCCAGTCTATTAATTGTTGCCGGGAAGCTAGAGTAAGTAGTTCGCCAGTTAATAGTTTGCGC
AACGTTGTTGCCATTGCTACAGGCATCGTGGTGTCACGCTCGTCGTTTGGTATGGCTTCATTCAGCTCCG
GTTCCCAACGATCAAGGCGAGTTACATGATCCCCCATGTTGTGCAAAAAAGCGGTTAGCTCCTTCGGTCC
TCCGATCGTTGTCAGAAGTAAGTTGGCCGCAGTGTTATCACTCATGGTTATGGCAGCACTGCATAATTCT
CTTACTGTCATGCCATCCGTAAGATGCTTTTCTGTGACTGGTGAGTACTCAACCAAGTCATTCTGAGAAT
AGTGTATGCGGCGACCGAGTTGCTCTTGCCCGGCGTCAATACGGGATAATACCGCGCCACATAGCAGAAC
TTTAAAAGTGCTCATCATTGGAAAACGTTCTTCGGGGCGAAAACTCTCAAGGATCTTACCGCTGTTGAGA
TCCAGTTCGATGTAACCCACTCGTGCACCCAACTGATCTTCAGCATCTTTTACTTTCACCAGCGTTTCTG
GGTGAGCAAAAACAGGAAGGCAAAATGCCGCAAAAAAGGGAATAAGGGCGACACGGAAATGTTGAATACT
CATACTCTTCCTTTTTCAATATTATTGAAGCATTTATCAGGGTTATTGTCTCATGAGCGGATACATATTT
GAATGTATTTAGAAAAATAAACAAATAGGGGTTCCGCGCACATTTCCCCGAAAAGTGCCACCTGACGTCT
AAGAAACCATTATTATCATGACATTAACCTATAAAAATAGGCGTATCACGAGGCCCTTTCGTCTCGCGCG
TTTCGGTGATGACGGTGAAAACCTCTGACACATGCAGCTCCCGGAGACGGTCACAGCTTGTCTGTAAGCG
GATGCCGGGAGCAGACAAGCCCGTCAGGGCGCGTCAGCGGGTGTTGGCGGGTGTCGGGGCTGGCTTAACT
ATGCGGCATCAGAGCAGATTGTACTGAGAGTGCACCATATGCGGTGTGAAATACCGCACAGATGCGTAAG
GAGAAAATACCGCATCAGGCGCCATTCGCCATTCAGGCTGCGCAACTGTTGGGAAGGGCGATCGGTGCGG
GCCTCTTCGCTATTACGCCAGCTGGCGAAAGGGGGATGTGCTGCAAGGCGATTAAGTTGGGTAACGCCAG
GGTTTTCCCAGTCACGACGTTGTAAAACGACGGCCAGTGAATTAATTCGACGCGCCATGATAAGATACAT
TGATGAGTTTGGACAAACCACAACTAGAATGCAGTGAAAAAAATGCTTTATTTGTGAAATTTGTGATGCT
ATTGCTTTATTTGTAACCATTATAAGCTGCAATAAACAAGTTAACAACAACAATTGCATTCATTTTATGT
TTCAGGTTCAGGGGGAGGTGTGGGAGGTTTTTTAAAGCAAGTAAAACCTCTACAAATGTGGTATGGCTGA
TTATGATCCTCTAGAGTCGGTGGGCCTCGGGGGCGGGTGCGGGGTCGGCGGGGCCGCCCCGGGTGGCTTC
GGTCGGAGCCATGGGGTCGTGCGCTCCTTTCGGTCGGGCGCTGCGGGTCGTGGGGCGGGCGTCAGGCACC
GGGCTTGCGGGTCATGCACCAGGTGCGCGGTCCTTCGGGCACCTCGACGTCGGCGGTGACGGTGAAGCCG
AGCCGCTCGTAGAAGGGGAGGTTGCGGGGCGCGGAGGTCTCCAGGAAGGCGGGCACCCCGGCGCGCTCGG
CCGCCTCCACTCCGGGGAGCACGACGGCGCTGCCCAGACCCTTGCCCTGGTGGTCGGGCGAGACGCCGAC
GGTGGCCAGGAACCACGCGGGCTCCTTGGGCCGGTGCGGCGCCAGGAGGCCTTCCATCTGTTGCTGCGCG
GCCAGCCGGGAACCGCTCAACTCGGCCATGCGCGGGCCGATCTCGGCGAACACCGCCCCCGCTTCGACGC
TCTCCGGCGTGGTCCAGACCGCCACCGCGGTGGCTTAACTATGCGGCATACGCGTGAAAGACCCCCGCTG
ACGGGTAGTCAATCACTCAGAGGAGACCCTCCCAAGGAACAGCGAGACCACAAGTCGGATGCAACTGCAA
GAGGGTTTATTGGATACACGGGTACCCGGGCGACTCAGTCAATCGGAGGACTGGCGCCCCGAGTGAGGGG
TTGTGGGCTCTTTTGTTGATGTCTGGGAGCAGAAGCGCGCGAACAGAAGCGAGAAGCTAGCTTGCCAAAC
CTACAGGTGGGGTCTTTCATTCCCCCCTTTTTCTGGAGACTAAATAAAATCTTTTATTTTATCTATGGCT
CGTACTCTATAGGCTTCAGCTGGTGATATTGTTGAGTCAAAACTAGAGCCTGGACCACTGATATCTCCGC
AGGAAGATCTCGACGTCAGCTTCCCCGACAACACCACGGAATTATCAGTGCCCAGCAACCTAGCCCCTGT
CCAGCAGCGGGCAAGGCAGGCGGCGATGAGTTCTGCCGTGGCGATAGGGAGGGGGAAAGCGAAAGTCCCA
GAAAGGAGTTGACAGGTGGTGGCAATGCCCCAGCCAGTGGGGGTTGCGTCAGCAAACACAGAGCACACCA
CGCCACGTTGACGGACAACGGGCCACAACTCCTCATAAAGAGACAGCAACCAGGATTTATACAAGGAGGA
GAAAACGAAAGCCGTACGGGAAGCAATAGCATGATACAGAGGCATTAAAGCAGCATATCCACACAGCGTA
AAAGGAGCAACATAGTTAAGAATATCAGTCAATCTTTCACAAATTTTGTAATCCAGAGGTTGATTAACAG
GAATTACGCGTTCAGGCACCGGGCTTGCGGGTCATGCACCAGGTGCGCGGTCCTTCGGGCACCTCGACGT
CGGCGGTGACGGTGAAGCCGAGCCGCTCGTAGAAGGGGAGGTTGCGGGGCGCGGAGGTCTCCAGGAAGGC
GGGCACCCCGGCGCGCTCGGCCGCCTCCACTCCGGGGAGCACGACGGCGCTGCCCAGACCCTTGCCCTGG
TGGTCGGGCGAGACGCCGACGGTGGCCAGGAACCACGCGGGCTCCTTGGGCCGGTGCGGCGCCAGGAGGC
CTTCCATCTGTTGCTGCGCGGCCAGCCGGGAACCGCTCAACTCGGCCATGCGCGGGCCGATCTCGGCGAA
CACCGCCCCCGCTTCGACGCTCTCCGGCGTGGTCCAGACCGCCACCGCGGCGCCGTCGTCCGCGACCCAC
ACCTTGCCGATGTCGAGCCCGACGCGCGTGAGGAAGAGTTCTTGCAGCTCGGTGACCCGCTCGATGTGGC
GGTCCGGGTCGACGGTGTGGCGCGTGGCGGGGTAGTCGGCGAACGCGGCGGCGAGGGTGCGTACGGCCCG
GGGGACGTCGTCGCGGGTGGCGAGGCGCACCGTGGGCTTGTACTCGGTCATGGTCGCGTTTTGCAAAAGC
CTAGGCCTCCAAAAAAGCCTCCTCACTACTTCTGGAATAGCTCAGAGGCCGAGGCG
